Addgene plasmid #49313: pGGEV_4'_+nls-mCherry-Flag-_+1_BK+
Purpose: Golden Gate entry vector: Position 4', Flag tagged nls-mCherry with start and stop codon
Depositing lab: Joachim Wittbrodt. Depositing organization: Universitaet Heidelberg. Publication: Golden GATEway cloning--a combinatorial approach to generate fusion and recombination constructs. Kirchmaier S, Lust K, Wittbrodt J. PLoS One. 2013 Oct 7;8(10):e76117. doi: 10.1371/journal.pone.0076117. PubMed 24116091.
Backbone
  Vector backbone: pBluescript
  Backbone manufacturer: Stratagene
  Vector type: cloning vector
Growth in bacteria
  Bacterial resistance: Ampicillin, 100 μg/mL
  Growth temperature: 37°C
  Growth strain: DH5alpha
  Copy number: High Copy
Gene/Insert
  Gene/Insert name: nls-mCherry-Flag
  Species: Synthetic
  Cloning method: Restriction Enzyme; 5′ cloning site n/a (unknown if destroyed); 3′ cloning site n/a (unknown if destroyed)
  Sequencing primers: 5′ CMV-F
Terms and licenses: Academic/Nonprofit Terms; Industry Terms: Not Available to Industry
How to cite: pGGEV_4'_+nls-mCherry-Flag-_+1_BK+ was a gift from Joachim Wittbrodt (Addgene plasmid # 49313 ; http://n2t.net/addgene:49313 ; RRID:Addgene_49313)
