[The description below was written by a language model from this plasmid's Addgene catalogue record and pLannotate feature annotations shown in this document.]
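Description:
pGGEV_4'_+nls-mCherry-Flag-_+1_BK+ is a Golden Gate entry vector built on the pBluescript backbone. It is one of a modular set of plasmids from the Golden GATEway cloning system, which assembles fusion and recombination constructs combinatorially from ordered parts. It is a high-copy bacterial cloning plasmid, maintained through a ColE1/pUC-type origin and selected with ampicillin via the β-lactamase gene and its native promoter. An f1 phage origin and remnants of lacZα, lacI and the pBluescript polylinker remain from the parent vector.

The module occupies position 4' in the assembly scheme. It encodes a synthetic, nuclear-localised mCherry red fluorescent protein carrying a C-terminal FLAG epitope. According to the record, it has its own start and stop codons, so it can serve as a complete open reading frame rather than only as an in-frame fusion partner. The feature table annotates the mCherry and FLAG coding segments. The nuclear localisation signal is not annotated separately, though a short unannotated stretch lies just upstream of mCherry. The Golden Gate (type IIS) sites that define the position-specific overhangs are also not annotated, and the record does not name the enzyme used.

The annotation also shows sequences around the reporter: a fragment of the simian CMV IE94 enhancer/promoter and an SP6 promoter upstream, and a rabbit β-globin intron with a short β-globin coding fragment and an SV40 polyadenylation signal (annotated on the reverse strand) downstream. The record does not say whether these elements lie inside the transferable module or simply flank it. Typical use is as a donor part contributing a nuclear red fluorescent, epitope-tagged reporter to multi-fragment assemblies.
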