Features (pLannotate 1.2.2; 14 found; start..end, strand, type, name):
      1..456     -  rep_origin     f1 ori (sequence partly withheld): f1 bacteriophage origin of replication; arrow indicates direction of (+) strand synthesis
    461..527     -  CDS            lacZα (fragment): LacZα fragment of β-galactosidase; lacZ fragment
    528..936     +  promoter       CMV IE94 promoter (fragment): enhancer/promoter region of simian cytomegalovirus major immediate early transcription unit IE94
    971..989     +  promoter       SP6 promoter: promoter for bacteriophage SP6 RNA polymerase
   1042..1749    +  CDS            mCherry: mCherry is a basic (constitutively fluorescent) red fluorescent protein published in 2004, derived from Discosoma sp.. It is reported to be a very rapidly-maturing monomer with low acid sensitivity.
   1750..1773    +  CDS            FLAG: FLAG® epitope tag, followed by an enterokinase cleavage site
   1848..2420    +  intron         β-globin intron: intron from rabbit β-globin gene
   2418..2483    +  CDS            HBB (fragment): HBB_LEPEU - Experimental evidence at protein level: Swiss-Prot protein existence level 1. Involved in oxygen transport from the lung to the various peripheral tissues. From Lepus europaeus (European hare).
   2493..2627    -  polyA_signal   SV40 poly(A) signal: SV40 polyadenylation signal
   2694..2713    +  misc_feature   MCS (fragment): pBluescript multiple cloning site
   2714..2767    -  CDS            lacI (fragment): lac repressor; lacI; The lac repressor binds to the lac operator to inhibit transcription in E. coli. This inhibition can be relieved by adding lactose or isopropyl-β-D-thiogalactopyranoside (IPTG).
   2950..3538    -  rep_origin     ori: high-copy-number ColE1/pMB1/pBR322/pUC origin of replication
   3709..4569    -  CDS            AmpR: β-lactamase; bla; confers resistance to ampicillin, carbenicillin, and related antibiotics
   4570..4674    -  promoter       AmpR promoter: bla
>Addgene plasmid #49313 | pGGEV_4'_+nls-mCherry-Flag-_+1_BK+ | depositor full sequence | sequence record 72945 | Full Sequence
AAATTGTAAACGTTAATATTTTGTTAAAATTCGCGTTAAATTTTTGTTAAATCAGCTCATTTTTTAACCA
ATAGGCCGAAATCGGCAAAATCCCTTATAAATCAAAAGAATAGACCGAGATAGGGT
[37 nt withheld, positions 127-163]
AAAGAACGTGGACTCCAACGTCAAAGG
[49 nt withheld, positions 191-239]
T
[91 nt withheld, positions 241-331]
G
[124 nt withheld, positions 333-456]
CCCATTCGCCATTCAGGCTACGCAACTGTTGGGAAGGGCGATCGGTGCGGGCCTCTTCGCTATTACGCCA
GGGCGCCTCCCCCATTGACGTCAATTACGGTAAATGGCCCGCCTGGCTCAATGCCCATTGACGTCAATAG
GACCACCCACCATTGACGTCAATGGGATGGCTCATTGCCCATTCATATCCGTTCTCACGCCCCCTATTGA
CGTCAATGACGGTAAATGGCCCACTTGGCAGTACATCAATATCTATTAATAGTAACTTGGCAAGTACATT
ACTATTGGAAGTACGCCAGGGTACATTGGCAGTACTCCCATTGACGTCAATGGCGGTAAATGGCCCGCGA
TGGCTGCCAAGTACATCCCCATTGACGTCAATGGGGAGGGGCAATGACGCAAATGGGCGTTCCATTGACG
TAAATGGGCGGTAGGCGTGCCTAATGGGAGGTCTATATAAGCAATGCTCGTTTAGGGAACCGCCATTCTG
CCTGGGGACGTCGGAGCAAGCTTGATTTAGGTGACACTATAGAGGTCTCAACTACCGGATCCGCCGCCAT
GGCTCCAAAGAAGAAGCGTAAGGTAATGGTGAGCAAGGGCGAGGAGGACAACATGGCCATCATCAAGGAG
TTCATGCGCTTCAAGGTGCACATGGAGGGCTCCGTGAACGGCCGCGAGTTCGAGATCGAGGGCGAGGGCG
AGGGCCGCCCCTACGAGGGCACCCAGACCGCCAAGCTGAAGGTGACCAAGGGCGGCCCCCTGCCCTTCGC
CTGGGACATCCTGTCCCCTCAGTTCATGTACGGCTCCAAGGCCTACGTGAAGCACCCCGCCGACATCCCC
GACTACTTGAAGCTGTCCTTCCCCGAGGGCTTCAAGTGGGAGCGCGTGATGAACTTCGAGGACGGCGGCG
TGGTGACCGTGACCCAGGACTCCTCCCTGCAGGACGGCGAGTTCATCTACAAGGTGAAGCTGCGCGGCAC
CAACTTCCCCTCCGACGGCCCCGTAATGCAGAAGAAGACCATGGGCTGGGAGGCCTCCTCCGAGCGGATG
TACCCCGAGGACGGCGCCCTGAAGGGCGAGATCAAGCAGAGGCTGAAGCTGAAGGACGGCGGCCACTACG
ACGCCGAGGTCAAGACCACCTACAAGGCCAAGAAGCCCGTGCAGCTGCCCGGCGCCTACAACGTCAACAT
CAAGCTGGACATCACCTCCCACAACGAGGACTACACCATCGTGGAACAGTACGAGCGCGCCGAGGGCCGC
CACTCCACCGGCGGCATGGACGAGCTGTACAAGGATTACAAGGATGACGATGACAAGTAGGGTACCTAAG
TGAGACCCTCATCCTCCCGGGTAACTAAGTAAGGATCTCGACCGATCCTGAGAACTTCAGGGTGAGTTTG
GGGACCCTTGATTGTTCTTTCTTTTTCGCTATTGTAAAATTCATGTTATATGGAGGGGGCAAAGTTTTCA
GGGTGTTGTTTAGAATGGGAAGATGTCCCTTGTATCACCATGGACCCTCATGATAATTTTGTTTCTTTCA
CTTTCTACTCTGTTGACAACCATTGTCTCCTCTTATTTTCTTTTCATTTTCTGTAACTTTTTCGTTAAAC
TTTAGCTTGCATTTGTAACGAATTTTTAAATTCACTTTTGTTTATTTGTCAGATTGTAAGTACTTTCTCT
AATCACTTTTTTTTCAAGGCAATCAGGGTATATTATATTGTACTTCAGCACAGTTTTAGAGAACAATTGT
TATAATTAAATGATAAGGTAGAATATTTCTGCATATAAATTCTGGCTGGCGTGGAAATATTCTTATTGGT
AGAAACAACTACACCCTGGTCATCATCCTGCCTTTCTCTTTATGGTTACAATGATATACACTGTTTGAGA
TGAGGATAAAATACTCTGAGTCCAAACCGGGCCCCTCTGCTAACCATGTTCATGCCTTCTTCTCTTTCCT
ACAGCTCCTGGGCAACGTGCTGGTTGTTGTGCTGTCTCATCATTTTGGCAAAGAATTAATTCCTCGACGG
ATCGTAGATCCAGACATGATAAGATACATTGATGAGTTTGGACAAACCACAACTAGAATGCAGTGAAAAA
AATGCTTTATTTGTGAAATTTGTGATGCTATTGCTTTATTTGTAACCATTATAAGCTGCAATAAACAAGT
TAACAACAACAATTGCATTCATTTTATGTTTCAGGTTCAGGGGGAGGTGTGGGAGGTTTTTTAATTCGCG
GCCGCTCTAGAACTAGTCTGCATTAATGAATCGGCCAACGCGCGGGGAGAGGCGGTTTGCGTATTGGGCG
CTCTTCCGCTTCCTCGCTCACTGACTCGCTGCGCTCGGTCGTTCGGCTGCGGCGAGCGGTATCAGCTCAC
TCAAAGGCGGTAATACGGTTATCCACAGAATCAGGGGATAACGCAGGAAAGAACATGTGAGCAAAAGGCC
AGCAAAAGGCCAGGAACCGTAAAAAGGCCGCGTTGCTGGCGTTTTTCCATAGGCTCGGCCCCCCTGACGA
GCATCACAAAAATCGACGCTCAAGTCAGAGGTGGCGAAACCCGACAGGACTATAAAGATACCAGGCGTTC
CCCCCTGGAAGCTCCCTCGTGCGCTCTCCTGTTCCGACCCTGCCGCTTACCGGATACCTGTCCGCCTTTC
TCCCTTCGGGAAGCGTGGCGCTTTCTCAATGCTCACGCTGTAGGTATCTCAGTTCGGTGTAGGTCGTTCG
CTCCAAGCTGGGCTGTGTGCACGAACCCCCCGTTCAGCCCGACCGCTGCGCCTTATCCGGTAACTATCGT
CTTGAGTCCAACCCGGTAAGACACGACTTATCGCCACTGGCAGCAGCCACTGGTAACAGGATTAGCAGAG
CGAGGTATGTAGGCGGTGCTACAGAGTTCTTGAAGTGGTGGCCTAACTACGGCTACACTAGAAGGACAGT
ATTTGGTATCTGCGCTCTGCTGAAGCCAGTTACCTTCGGAAAAAGAGTTGGTAGCTCTTGATCCGGCAAA
CAAACCACCGCTGGTAGCGGTGGTTTTTTTGTTTGCAAGCAGCAGATTACGCGCAGAAAAAAAGGATCTC
AAGAAGATCCTTTGATCTTTTCTACGGGGTCTGACGCTCAGTGGAACGAAAACTCACGTTAAGGGATTTT
GGTCATGAGATTATCAAAAAGGATCTTCACCTAGATCCTTTTAAATTAAAAATGAAGTTTTAAATCAATC
TAAAGTATATATGAGTAAACTTGGTCTGACAGTTACCAATGCTTAATCAGTGAGGCACCTATCTCAGCGA
TCTGTCTATTTCGTTCATCCATAGTTGCCTGACTGCCCGTCGTGTAGATAACTACGATACGGGAGGGCTT
ACCATCTGGCCCCAGTGCTGCAATGATACCGCGGGACCCACGCTCACCGGCTCCAGATTTATCAGCAATA
AACCAGCCAGCCGGAAGGGCCGAGCGCAGAAGTGGTCCTGCAACTTTATCCGCCTCCATCCAGTCTATTA
ATTGTTGCCGGGAAGCTAGAGTAAGTAGTTCGCCAGTTAATAGTTTGCGCAACGTTGTTGCCATTGCTAC
AGGCATCGTGGTGTCACGCTCGTCGTTTGGTATGGCTTCATTCAGCTCCGGTTCCCAACGATCAAGGCGA
GTTACATGATCCCCCATGTTGTGAAAAAAAGCGGTTAGCTCCTTCGGTCCTCCGATCGTTGTCAGAAGTA
AGTTGGCCGCAGTGTTATCACTCATGCTTATGGCAGCACTGCATAATTCTCTTACTGTCATGCCATCCGT
AAGATGCTTTTCTGTGACTGGTGAGTACTCAACCAAGTCATTCTGAGAATAGTGTATGCGGCGACCGAGT
TGCTCTTGCCCGGCGTCAATACGGGATAATACCGCGCCACATAGCAGAACTTTAAAAGTGCTCATCATTG
GAAAACGTTCTTCGGGGCGAAAACTCTCAAGGATCTTACCGCTGTTGAGATCCAGTTCGATGTAACCCAC
TCGTGCACCCAACTGATCTTCAGCATCTTTTACTTTCACCAGCGTTTCTGGGTGAGCAAAAACAGGAAGG
CAAAATGCCGCAAAAAAGGGAATAAGGGCGACACGGAAATGTTGAATACTCATACTCTTCCTTTTTCAAT
ATTATTGAAGCATTTATCAGGGTTATTGTCTCATGAGCGGATACATATTTGAATGTATTTAGAAAAATAA
ACAAATAGGGGTTCCGCGCACATTTCCCCGAAAAGTGCCACCTG
