>Addgene plasmid #49313 | pGGEV_4'_+nls-mCherry-Flag-_+1_BK+ | addgene partial sequence | sequence record 75924 | CMV-F 5'-CGCAAATGGGCGGTAGGCGTG-3'
CTGCCTGGGGACGTCGGAGCAAGCTTGATTTAGGTGACACTATAGAGGTCTCAACTACCGGATCCGCCGC
CATGGCTCCAAAGAAGAAGCGTAAGGTAATGGTGAGCAAGGGCGAGGAGGACAACATGGCCATCATCAAG
GAGTTCATGCGCTTCAAGGTGCACATGGAGGGCTCCGTGAACGGCCGCGAGTTCGAGATCGAGGGCGAGG
GCGAGGGCCGCCCCTACGAGGGCACCCAGACCGCCAAGCTGAAGGTGACCAAGGGCGGCCCCCTGCCCTT
CGCCTGGGACATCCTGTCCCCTCAGTTCATGTACGGCTCCAAGGCCTACGTGAAGCACCCCGCCGACATC
CCCGACTACTTGAAGCTGTCCTTCCCCGAGGGCTTCAAGTGGGAGCGCGTGATGAACTTCGAGGACGGCG
GCGTGGTGACCGTGACCCAGGACTCCTCCCTGCAGGACGGCGAGTTCATCTACAAGGTGAAGCTGCGCGG
CACCAACTTCCCCTCCGACGGCCCCGTAATGCAGAAGAAGACCATGGGCTGGGAGGCCTCCTCCGAGCGG
ATGTACCCCGAGGACGGCGCCCTGAAGGGCGAGATCAAGCAGAGGCTGAAGCTGAAGGACGGCGGCCACT
ACGACGCCGAGGTCAAGACCACCTACAAGGCCAAGAAGCCCGTGCAGCTGCCCGGCGCCTACAACGTCAA
CATCAAGCTGGACATCACCTCCCACAACGAGGACTACACCATCGTGGAACAGTACGA
