>Addgene plasmid #49313 | pGGEV_4'_+nls-mCherry-Flag-_+1_BK+ | addgene partial sequence | sequence record 77029 | bglob-int-R
CAAACTCACCCTGAAGTTCTCAGGATCGGTCGAGATCCTTACTTAGTTACCCGGGAGGATGAGGGTCTCA
CTTAGGTACCCTACTTGTCATCGTCATCCTTGTAATCCTTGTACAGCTCGTCCATGCCGCCGGTGGAGTG
GCGGCCCTCGGCGCGCTCGTACTGTTCCACGATGGTGTAGTCCTCGTTGTGGGAGGTGATGTCCAGCTTG
ATGTTGACGTTGTAGGCGCCGGGCAGCTGCACGGGCTTCTTGGCCTTGTAGGTGGTCTTGACCTCGGCGT
CGTAGTGGCCGCCGTCCTTCAGCTTCAGCCTCTGCTTGATCTCGCCCTTCAGGGCGCCGTCCTCGGGGTA
CATCCGCTCGGAGGAGGCCTCCCAGCCCATGGTCTTCTTCTGCATTACGGGGCCGTCGGAGGGGAAGTTG
GTGCCGCGCAGCTTCACCTTGTAGATGAACTCGCCGTCCTGCAGGGAGGAGTCCTGGGTCACGGTCACCA
CGCCGCCGTCCTCGAAGTTCATCACGCGCTCCCACTTGAAGCCCTCGGGGAAGGACAGCTTCAAGTAGTC
GGGGATGTCGGCGGGGTGCTTCACGTAGGCCTTGGAGCCGTACATGAACTGAGGGGACAGGATGTCCCAG
GCGAAGGGCAGGGGGCCGCCCTTGGTCACCTTCAGCTTGGCGGTCTGGGTGCCCTCGTAGGGGCGGCCCT
CGCCCTCGCCCTCGATCTCGAACTCGCGGCCGTTCACGGAGCCCTCCATGTGCACCTTGAAGCGCATGAA
CTCCTTGATGATGGCCATGTTGTCCTCCTCGCCCTTGCTCACCATTACCTTACGCTTCTTCTTTGGAGCC
ATGGCGGCGGATCCGGTAGTTGAGACCTCTATAGTGTCACCTAAATCAAGCTTGCTCCGACGTCCCC
